Addgene plasmid #169016: pFL GST-UBXN2A
Purpose: Expresses GST-UBXN2A (human) in insect cells
Depositing lab: Hemmo Meyer. Depositing organization: Universitaet Duisburg-Essen. Publication: Protein Phosphatase-1 Complex Disassembly by p97 is Initiated through Multivalent Recognition of Catalytic and Regulatory Subunits by the p97 SEP-domain Adapters. Kracht M, van den Boom J, Seiler J, Kroning A, Kaschani F, Kaiser M, Meyer H. J Mol Biol. 2020 Nov 20;432(23):6061-6074. doi: 10.1016/j.jmb.2020.10.001. Epub 2020 Oct 12. PubMed 33058883.
Backbone
  Vector backbone: pFL
  Backbone size w/o insert (bp): 5385
  Total vector size (bp): 6858
  Vector type: Insect Expression
Growth in bacteria
  Bacterial resistance: Ampicillin, 100 μg/mL
  Growth temperature: 37°C
  Growth strain: DH5alpha
  Copy number: High Copy
Gene/Insert
  Gene/Insert name: UBXN2A (alt name: UBXD4)
  Species: H. sapiens (human)
  Insert size (bp): 777
  GenBank ID: NP_859064.2
  Entrez Gene: UBXN2A (a.k.a. UBXD4)
  Promoter: polyhedrin promoter
  Tag / fusion protein: GST (N terminal on insert)
  Cloning method: Restriction Enzyme; 5′ cloning site EcoRI (not destroyed); 3′ cloning site HindIII (not destroyed)
  Sequencing primers: 5′ TAAAATGATAACCATCTCGC; 3′ GAGGTTTTACTTGCTTTAAA
Terms and licenses: Academic/Nonprofit Terms; Industry Terms: Not Available to Industry
How to cite: pFL GST-UBXN2A was a gift from Hemmo Meyer (Addgene plasmid # 169016 ; http://n2t.net/addgene:169016 ; RRID:Addgene_169016)
