[The description below was written by a language model from this plasmid's Addgene catalogue record and pLannotate feature annotations shown in this document.]
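Description:
pFL GST-UBXN2A is a baculovirus transfer (donor) plasmid of about 6.9 kb for producing human UBXN2A (also called UBXD4) as an N-terminal GST fusion in insect cells. It is built on the pFL backbone, a dual-promoter insect expression vector. In E. coli it replicates from a high-copy ColE1/pUC-type origin and is selected with ampicillin through the bla gene. An f1 origin is also present.

The expression region is flanked by the Tn7L and Tn7R ends of a mini-Tn7 element. These ends allow the enclosed DNA, which also carries a gentamicin resistance gene driven by the integron Pc promoter, to be transposed into a baculoviral bacmid to generate recombinant virus. Within this element the polyhedrin and p10 promoters sit back to back and point in opposite directions. The polyhedrin promoter drives a Schistosoma japonicum GST coding sequence, followed after a short linker by the 777 bp UBXN2A open reading frame, cloned between EcoRI and HindIII and terminated by an SV40 polyadenylation signal. In the annotation, no coding sequence lies between the p10 promoter and its HSV TK poly(A) signal, so that second cassette appears to be empty. A single loxP site near the cassettes allows Cre-mediated fusion with compatible donor plasmids for multigene assemblies.

Several short annotated fragments (lacZα, R6K γ ori, large T antigen, SET1, bom) are probably backbone remnants or partial matches rather than functional parts. The record supports use for recombinant production and GST-based purification of UBXN2A. The associated study examined p97 SEP-domain adapters in the disassembly of protein phosphatase-1 complexes.
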