Features (pLannotate 1.2.2; 21 found; start..end, strand, type, name):
     81..97      +  CDS            lacZα (fragment): LacZα fragment of β-galactosidase; lacZ fragment
    102..556     +  rep_origin     f1 ori (sequence partly withheld): f1 bacteriophage origin of replication; arrow indicates direction of (+) strand synthesis
    582..686     +  promoter       AmpR promoter: bla
    687..1547    +  CDS            AmpR: β-lactamase; bla; confers resistance to ampicillin, carbenicillin, and related antibiotics
   1718..2306    +  rep_origin     ori: high-copy-number ColE1/pMB1/pBR322/pUC origin of replication
   2492..2543    -  misc_feature   bom (fragment): basis of mobility region from pBR322
   2611..2835    -  mobile_element Tn7R: mini-Tn7 element (right end of the Tn7 transposon) Tn7
   2902..3435    -  CDS            GmR: gentamycin acetyltransferase; aacC1; confers resistance to gentamycin
   3624..3652    -  promoter       Pc promoter: intI1 (promoter lies within the coding sequence); class 1 integron promoter
   3630..3992    -  CDS            YPR2_ECOLX (fragment): Protein predicted: Swiss-Prot protein existence level 4. From Escherichia coli.
   3992..4019    -  rep_origin     R6K γ ori (fragment): γ replication origin from E. coli plasmid R6K; requires the R6K initiator protein pi for replication
   4048..4081    +  protein_bind   loxP: Cre-mediated recombination occurs in the 8-bp core sequence (GCATACAT). Cre recombinase
   4271..4319    -  polyA_signal   HSV TK poly(A) signal: herpes simplex virus thymidine kinase polyadenylation signal (Cole and Stacy, 1985)
   4455..4564    -  promoter       p10 promoter: baculovirus promoter for expression in insect cells
   4609..4700    +  promoter       polyhedrin promoter: polh from Autographa californica; promoter for the baculovirus polyhedrin gene
   4765..5418    +  CDS            GST26_SCHJA: Experimental evidence at protein level: Swiss-Prot protein existence level 1. GST isoenzymes appear to play a central role in the parasite detoxification system. Other functions are also suspected including a role in increasing the solubility of haematin in the parasite gut. From Schistosoma japonicum (Blood fluke).
   5458..6234    +  CDS            UBXN2A: UBX2A_HUMAN - Also known as UBXD4. Experimental evidence at protein level: Swiss-Prot protein existence level 1. From Homo sapiens (Human).
   6261..6344    +  CDS            large T antigen (fragment): large T antigen from SV40 (simian virus 40)
   6367..6501    +  polyA_signal   SV40 poly(A) signal: SV40 polyadenylation signal
   6530..6579    +  CDS            SET1 (fragment): solubility-enhancement tag derived from T7 phage gene 10B
   6611..6776    -  mobile_element Tn7L: mini-Tn7 element (left end of the Tn7 transposon) Tn7
>Addgene plasmid #169016 | pFL GST-UBXN2A | addgene full sequence | sequence record 335999 | Addgene NGS Result
TTCTCTGTCACAGAATGAAAATTTTTCTGTCATCTCTTCGTTATTAATGTTTGTAATTGACTGAATATCA
ACGCTTATTTGCAGCCTGAATGGCGAATGGG
[124 nt withheld, positions 102-225]
C
[91 nt withheld, positions 227-317]
A
[49 nt withheld, positions 319-367]
CCTTTGACGTTGGAGTCCACGTTCTT
[37 nt withheld, positions 394-430]
ACCCTATCTCGGTCTATTCTTTTGATTTATAAGGGATTTTGCCGATTTCGGCCTATTGGTTAAAAAATGA
GCTGATTTAACAAAAATTTAACGCGAATTTTAACAAAATATTAACGCTTACAATTTAGGTGGCACTTTTC
GGGGAAATGTGCGCGGAACCCCTATTTGTTTATTTTTCTAAATACATTCAAATATGTATCCGCTCATGAG
ACAATAACCCTGATAAATGCTTCAATAATATTGAAAAAGGAAGAGTATGAGTATTCAACATTTCCGTGTC
GCCCTTATTCCCTTTTTTGCGGCATTTTGCCTTCCTGTTTTTGCTCACCCAGAAACGCTGGTGAAAGTAA
AAGATGCTGAAGATCAGTTGGGTGCACGAGTGGGTTACATCGAACTGGATCTCAACAGCGGTAAGATCCT
TGAGAGTTTTCGCCCCGAAGAACGTTTTCCAATGATGAGCACTTTTAAAGTTCTGCTATGTGGCGCGGTA
TTATCCCGTATTGACGCCGGGCAAGAGCAACTCGGTCGCCGCATACACTATTCTCAGAATGACTTGGTTG
AGTACTCACCAGTCACAGAAAAGCATCTTACGGATGGCATGACAGTAAGAGAATTATGCAGTGCTGCCAT
AACCATGAGTGATAACACTGCGGCCAACTTACTTCTGACAACGATCGGAGGACCGAAGGAGCTAACCGCT
TTTTTGCACAACATGGGGGATCATGTAACTCGCCTTGATCGTTGGGAACCGGAGCTGAATGAAGCCATAC
CAAACGACGAGCGTGACACCACGATGCCTGTAGCAATGGCAACAACGTTGCGCAAACTATTAACTGGCGA
ACTACTTACTCTAGCTTCCCGGCAACAATTAATAGACTGGATGGAGGCGGATAAAGTTGCAGGACCACTT
CTGCGCTCGGCCCTTCCGGCTGGCTGGTTTATTGCTGATAAATCTGGAGCCGGTGAGCGTGGGTCTCGCG
GTATCATTGCAGCACTGGGGCCAGATGGTAAGCCCTCCCGTATCGTAGTTATCTACACGACGGGGAGTCA
GGCAACTATGGATGAACGAAATAGACAGATCGCTGAGATAGGTGCCTCACTGATTAAGCATTGGTAACTG
TCAGACCAAGTTTACTCATATATACTTTAGATTGATTTAAAACTTCATTTTTAATTTAAAAGGATCTAGG
TGAAGATCCTTTTTGATAATCTCATGACCAAAATCCCTTAACGTGAGTTTTCGTTCCACTGAGCGTCAGA
CCCCGTAGAAAAGATCAAAGGATCTTCTTGAGATCCTTTTTTTCTGCGCGTAATCTGCTGCTTGCAAACA
AAAAAACCACCGCTACCAGCGGTGGTTTGTTTGCCGGATCAAGAGCTACCAACTCTTTTTCCGAAGGTAA
CTGGCTTCAGCAGAGCGCAGATACCAAATACTGTTCTTCTAGTGTAGCCGTAGTTAGGCCACCACTTCAA
GAACTCTGTAGCACCGCCTACATACCTCGCTCTGCTAATCCTGTTACCAGTGGCTGCTGCCAGTGGCGAT
AAGTCGTGTCTTACCGGGTTGGACTCAAGACGATAGTTACCGGATAAGGCGCAGCGGTCGGGCTGAACGG
GGGGTTCGTGCACACAGCCCAGCTTGGAGCGAACGACCTACACCGAACTGAGATACCTACAGCGTGAGCT
ATGAGAAAGCGCCACGCTTCCCGAAGGGAGAAAGGCGGACAGGTATCCGGTAAGCGGCAGGGTCGGAACA
GGAGAGCGCACGAGGGAGCTTCCAGGGGGAAACGCCTGGTATCTTTATAGTCCTGTCGGGTTTCGCCACC
TCTGACTTGAGCGTCGATTTTTGTGATGCTCGTCAGGGGGGCGGAGCCTATGGAAAAACGCCAGCAACGC
GGCCTTTTTACGGTTCCTGGCCTTTTGCTGGCCTTTTGCTCACATGTTCTTTCCTGCGTTATCCCCTGAT
TCTGTGGATAACCGTATTACCGCCTTTGAGTGAGCTGATACCGCTCGCCGCAGCCGAACGACCGAGCGCA
GCGAGTCAGTGAGCGAGGAAGCGGAAGAGCGCCTGATGCGGTATTTTCTCCTTACGCATCTGTGCGGTAT
TTCACACCGCATAGACCAGCCGCGTAACCTGGCAAAATCGGTTACGGTTGAGTAATAAATGGATGCCCTG
CGTAAGCGGGTGTGGGCGGACAATAAAGTCTTAAACTGAACAAAATAGATCTAAACTATGACAATAAAGT
CTTAAACTAGACAGAATAGTTGTAAACTGAAATCAGTCCAGTTATGCTGTGAAAAAGCATACTGGACTTT
TGTTATGGCTAAAGCAAACTCTTCATTTTCTGAAGTGCAAATTGCCCGTCGTATTAAAGAGGGGCGTGGC
CAAGGGCATGGTAAAGACTATATTCGCGGCGTTGTGACAATTTACCGAACAACTCCGCGGCCGGGAAGCC
GATCTCGGCTTGAACGAATTGTTAGGTGGCGGTACTTGGGTCGATATCAAAGTGCATCACTTCTTCCCGT
ATGCCCAACTTTGTATAGAGAGCCACTGCGGGATCGTCACCGTAATCTGCTTGCACGTAGATCACATAAG
CACCAAGCGCGTTGGCCTCATGCTTGAGGAGATTGATGAGCGCGGTGGCAATGCCCTGCCTCCGGTGCTC
GCCGGAGACTGCGAGATCATAGATATAGATCTCACTACGCGGCTGCTCAAACTTGGGCAGAACGTAAGCC
GCGAGAGCGCCAACAACCGCTTCTTGGTCGAAGGCAGCAAGCGCGATGAATGTCTTACTACGGAGCAAGT
TCCCGAGGTAATCGGAGTCCGGCTGATGTTGGGAGTAGGTGGCTACGTCTCCGAACTCACGACCGAAAAG
ATCAAGAGCAGCCCGCATGGATTTGACTTGGTCAGGGCCGAGCCTACATGTGCGAATGATGCCCATACTT
GAGCCACCTAACTTTGTTTTAGGGCGACTGCCCTGCTGCGTAACATCGTTGCTGCTGCGTAACATCGTTG
CTGCTCCATAACATCAAACATCGACCCACGGCGTAACGCGCTTGCTGCTTGGATGCCCGAGGCATAGACT
GTACAAAAAAACAGTCATAACAAGCCATGAAAACCGCCACTGCGCCGTTACCACCGCTGCGTTCGGTCAA
GGTTCTGGACCAGTTGCGTGAGCGCATACGCTACTTGCATTACAGTTTACGAACCGAACAGGCTTATGTC
AACTGGGTTTGTGCCTTCATCCGTTTCCACGGTGTGCGTCACCCGGCAACCTTGGGCAGCAGCGAAGTCG
AGGCATTTCTGTCCTGGCTGGCGAACGAGCGCAAGGTTTCGGTCTCCACGCATCGTCAGGCATTGGCGGC
CTTGCTGTTCTTCTACGGCAAGGTGCTGTGCACGGATCTGCCCTTGCTTCAGGAGATCGGTAGACCTCGG
CCGTCGCGGCGCTTGCCGGTGGTGCTGACCCCGGATGAAGTGGTTCGCATCCTCGGTTTTCTGGAAGGCG
AGCATCGTTTGTTCGCCCAGGACTCTAGCTATAGTTCTAGTGGTTGGCTACAGCTTTGTTTGTACTATCA
ACAGGTTGAACTGCTGATCAACAGATCCTCTACGCGGCCGCGGTACCATAACTTCGTATAGCATACATTA
TACGAAGTTATCTGGTTTAAACGTACCCGTAGTGGCTATGGCAGGGCTTGCCGCCCCGACGTTGGCTGCG
AGCCCTGGGCCTTCACCCGAACTTGGGGGTTGGGGTGGGGAAAAGGAAGAAACGCGGGCGTATTGGTCCC
AATGGGGTCTCGGTGGGGTATCGACAGAGTGCCAGCCCTGGGACCGAACCCCGCGTTTATGAACAAACGA
CCCAACACCCGTGCGTTTTATTCTGTCTTTTTATTGCCGTCATAGCGCGGGTTCCTTCCGGTATTGTCTC
CTTCCGTGTTTCAGTTAGCCTCCCCCATCTCCCGGTACCGCATGCTATGCATCAGCTGCTAGCACCATGG
CTCGAGATCCCGGGTGATCAAGTCTTCGTCGAGTGATTGTAAATAAAATGTAATTTACAGTATAGTATTT
TAATTAATATACAAATGATTTGATAATAATTCTTATTTAACTATAATATATTGTGTTGGGTTGAATTAAA
GGTCCGTATACTAGTATCGATTCGCGACCTACTCCGGAATATTAATAGATCATGGAGATAATTAAAATGA
TAACCATCTCGCAAATAAATAAGTATTTTACTGTTTTCGTAACAGTTTTGTAATAAAAAAACCTATAAAT
ATTCCGGATTATTCATACCGTCCCACCATCGGGCGCGGATCCCGGTCCGAAGCGCGCGGAATTCATGTCC
CCTATACTAGGTTATTGGAAAATTAAGGGCCTTGTGCAACCCACTCGACTTCTTTTGGAATATCTTGAAG
AAAAATATGAAGAGCATTTGTATGAGCGCGATGAAGGTGATAAATGGCGAAACAAAAAGTTTGAATTGGG
TTTGGAGTTTCCCAATCTTCCTTATTATATTGATGGTGATGTTAAATTAACACAGTCTATGGCCATCATA
CGTTATATAGCTGACAAGCACAACATGTTGGGTGGTTGTCCAAAAGAGCGTGCAGAGATTTCAATGCTTG
AAGGAGCGGTTTTGGATATTAGATACGGTGTTTCGAGAATTGCATATAGTAAAGACTTTGAAACTCTCAA
AGTTGATTTTCTTAGCAAGCTACCTGAAATGCTGAAAATGTTCGAAGATCGTTTATGTCATAAAACATAT
TTAAATGGTGATCATGTAACCCATCCTGACTTCATGTTGTATGACGCTCTTGATGTTGTTTTATACATGG
ACCCAATGTGCCTGGATGCGTTCCCAAAATTAGTTTGTTTTAAAAAACGTATTGAAGCTATCCCACAAAT
TGATAAGTACTTGAAATCCAGCAAGTATATAGCATGGCCTTTGCAGGGCTGGCAAGCCACGTTTGGTGGT
GGCGACCATCCTCCAAAATCGGATCTGGAAGTTCTGTTCCAGGGGCCCCTGGGATCCATGAAAGACGTAG
ATAACCTCAAAAGTATAAAAGAAGAATGGGTTTGTGAAACAGGATCTGATAATCAACCTCTTGGTAATAA
TCAACAATCAAATTGTGAATATTTTGTTGATAGCCTTTTTGAGGAAGCTCAGAAGGTTAGTTCCAAATGT
GTGTCTCCCGCTGAACAGAAGAAACAGGTAGATGTAAATATAAAATTATGGAAAAACGGATTCACCGTCA
ACGACGATTTCAGAAGTTATTCCGATGGTGCCAGTCAGCAGTTTTTGAACTCCATCAAAAAGGGGGAATT
ACCTTCAGAATTACAGGGAATTTTTGATAAAGAAGAGGTGGACGTTAAAGTTGAAGACAAGAAAAATGAA
ATATGTTTGTCTACGAAGCCTGTGTTCCAGCCCTTTTCAGGACAGGGTCACAGACTAGGAAGTGCCACAC
CAAAAATTGTTTCTAAAGCAAAGAATATTGAAGTTGAAAATAAAAATAATTTGTCTGCTGTTCCACTGAA
CAACTTGGAACCCATTACTAATATACAGATCTGGTTGGCCAATGGAAAAAGGATTGTCCAGAAATTTAAC
ATTACTCATAGAGTAAGCCATATCAAAGACTTCATTGAAAAATACCAAGGATCTCAAAGAAGTCCTCCGT
TTTCCCTGGCAACAGCTCTTCCTGTCCTCAGGTTGCTAGATGAGACACTCACACTGGAAGAAGCAGATTT
ACAGAATGCTGTCATCATTCAGAGACTCCAAAAAACTGCATCTTTTAGAGAACTTTCAGAGCACTAGAAG
CTTGTCGAGAAGTACTAGAGGATCATAATCAGCCATACCACATTTGTAGAGGTTTTACTTGCTTTAAAAA
ACCTCCCACACCTCCCCCTGAACCTGAAACATAAAATGAATGCAATTGTTGTTGTTAACTTGTTTATTGC
AGCTTATAATGGTTACAAATAAAGCAATAGCATCACAAATTTCACAAATAAAGCATTTTTTTCACTGCAT
TCTAGTTGTGGTTTGTCCAAACTCATCAATGTATCTTATCATGTCTGGATCTGATCACTGCTTGAGCCTA
GAAGATCCGGCTGCTAACAAAGCCCGAAAGGAAGCTGAGTTGGCTGCTGCCACCGCTGAGCAATAACTAT
CATAACCCCTAGGAGATCCGAACCAGATAAGTGAAATCTAGTTCCAAACTATTTTGTCATTTTTAATTTT
CGTATTAGCTTACGACGCTACACCCAGTTCCCATCTATTTTGTCACTCTTCCCTAAATAATCCTTAAAAA
CTCCATTTCCACCCCTCCCAGTTCCCAACTATTTTGTCCGCCCACAGCGGGGCATTTTTCTTCCTGTTAT
GTTTTTAATCAAACATCCTGCCAACTCCATGTGACAAACCGTCATCTTCGGCTACTTT
